>Addgene plasmid #76844 | SH3BP5 gRNA (BRDN0001145519) | addgene full sequence | sequence record 186616 | Addgene Assembled Sequence
CCCGGGTGCAAAGATGGATAAAGTTTTAAACAGAGAGGAATCTTTGCAGCTAATGGACCTTCTAGGTCTT
GAAAGGAGTGGGAATTGGCTCCGGTGCCCGTCAGTGGGCAGAGCGCACATCGCCCACAGTCCCCGAGAAG
TTGGGGGGAGGGGTCGGCAATTGATCCGGTGCCTAGAGAAGGTGGCGCGGGGTAAACTGGGAAAGTGATG
TCGTGTACTGGCTCCGCCTTTTTCCCGAGGGTGGGGGAGAACCGTATATAAGTGCAGTAGTCGCCGTGAA
CGTTCTTTTTCGCAACGGGTTTGCCGCCAGAACACAGGTAAGTGCCGTGTGTGGTTCCCGCGGGCCTGGC
CTCTTTACGGGTTATGGCCCTTGCGTGCCTTGAATTACTTCCACCTGGCTGCAGTACGTGATTCTTGATC
CCGAGCTTCGGGTTGGAAGTGGGTGGGAGAGTTCGAGGCCTTGCGCTTAAGGAGCCCCTTCGCCTCGTGC
TTGAGTTGAGGCCTGGCCTGGGCGCTGGGGCCGCCGCGTGCGAATCTGGTGGCACCTTCGCGCCTGTCTC
GCTGCTTTCGATAAGTCTCTAGCCATTTAAAATTTTTGATGACCTGCTGCGACGCTTTTTTTCTGGCAAG
ATAGTCTTGTAAATGCGGGCCAAGATCTGCACACTGGTATTTCGGTTTTTGGGGCCGCGGGCGGCGACGG
GGCCCGTGCGTCCCAGCGCACATGTTCGGCGAGGCGGGGCCTGCGAGCGCGGCCACCGAGAATCGGACGG
GGGTAGTCTCAAGCTGGCCGGCCTGCTCTGGTGCCTGGCCTCGCGCCGCCGTGTATCGCCCCGCCCTGGG
CGGCAAGGCTGGCCCGGTCGGCACCAGTTGCGTGAGCGGAAAGATGGCCGCTTCCCGGCCCTGCTGCAGG
GAGCTCAAAATGGAGGACGCGGCGCTCGGGAGAGCGGGCGGGTGAGTCACCCACACAAAGGAAAAGGGCC
TTTCCGTCCTCAGCCGTCGCTTCATGTGACTCCACGGAGTACCGGGCGCCGTCCAGGCACCTCGATTAGT
TCTCGAGCTTTTGGAGTACGTCGTCTTTAGGTTGGGGGGAGGGGTTTTATGCGATGGAGTTTCCCCACAC
TGAGTGGGTGGAGACTGAAGTTAGGCCAGCTTGGCACTTGATGTAATTCTCCTTGGAATTTGCCCTTTTT
GAGTTTGGATCTTGGTTCATTCTCAAGCCTCAGACAGTGGTTCAAAGTTTTTTTCTTCCATTTCAGGTGT
CGTGACGTACGGCCACCATGACCGAGTACAAGCCCACGGTGCGCCTCGCCACCCGCGACGACGTCCCCAG
GGCCGTACGCACCCTCGCCGCCGCGTTCGCCGACTACCCCGCCACGCGCCACACCGTCGATCCGGACCGC
CACATCGAGCGGGTCACCGAGCTGCAAGAACTCTTCCTCACGCGCGTCGGGCTCGACATCGGCAAGGTGT
GGGTCGCGGACGACGGCGCCGCCGTGGCGGTCTGGACCACGCCGGAGAGCGTCGAAGCGGGGGCGGTGTT
CGCCGAGATCGGCCCGCGCATGGCCGAGTTGAGCGGTTCCCGGCTGGCCGCGCAGCAACAGATGGAAGGC
CTCCTGGCGCCGCACCGGCCCAAGGAGCCCGCGTGGTTCCTGGCCACCGTCGGAGTCTCGCCCGACCACC
AGGGCAAGGGTCTGGGCAGCGCCGTCGTGCTCCCCGGAGTGGAGGCGGCCGAGCGCGCCGGGGTGCCCGC
CTTCCTGGAGACCTCCGCGCCCCGCAACCTCCCCTTCTACGAGCGGCTCGGCTTCACCGTCACCGCCGAC
GTCGAGGTGCCCGAAGGACCGCGCACCTGGTGCATGACCCGCAAGCCCGGTGCCTGAACGCGTTAAGTCG
ACAATCAACCTCTGGATTACAAAATTTGTGAAAGATTGACTGGTATTCTTAACTATGTTGCTCCTTTTAC
GCTATGTGGATACGCTGCTTTAATGCCTTTGTATCATGCTATTGCTTCCCGTATGGCTTTCATTTTCTCC
TCCTTGTATAAATCCTGGTTGCTGTCTCTTTATGAGGAGTTGTGGCCCGTTGTCAGGCAACGTGGCGTGG
TGTGCACTGTGTTTGCTGACGCAACCCCCACTGGTTGGGGCATTGCCACCACCTGTCAGCTCCTTTCCGG
GACTTTCGCTTTCCCCCTCCCTATTGCCACGGCGGAACTCATCGCCGCCTGCCTTGCCCGCTGCTGGACA
GGGGCTCGGCTGTTGGGCACTGACAATTCCGTGGTGTTGTCGGGGAAATCATCGTCCTTTCCTTGGCTGC
TCGCCTGTGTTGCCACCTGGATTCTGCGCGGGACGTCCTTCTGCTACGTCCCTTCGGCCCTCAATCCAGC
GGACCTTCCTTCCCGCGGCCTGCTGCCGGCTCTGCGGCCTCTTCCGCGTCTTCGCCTTCGCCCTCAGACG
AGTCGGATCTCCCTTTGGGCCGCCTCCCCGCGTCGACTTTAAGACCAATGACTTACAAGGCAGCTGTAGA
TCTTAGCCACTTTTTAAAAGAAAAGGGGGGACTGGAAGGGCTAATTCACTCCCAACGAAGACAAGATCTG
CTTTTTGCTTGTACTGGGTCTCTCTGGTTAGACCAGATCTGAGCCTGGGAGCTCTCTGGCTAACTAGGGA
ACCCACTGCTTAAGCCTCAATAAAGCTTGCCTTGAGTGCTTCAAGTAGTGTGTGCCCGTCTGTTGTGTGA
CTCTGGTAACTAGAGATCCCTCAGACCCTTTTAGTCAGTGTGGAAAATCTCTAGCAGTACGTATAGTAGT
TCATGTCATCTTATTATTCAGTATTTATAACTTGCAAAGAAATGAATATCAGAGAGTGAGAGGAACTTGT
TTATTGCAGCTTATAATGGTTACAAATAAAGCAATAGCATCACAAATTTCACAAATAAAGCATTTTTTTC
ACTGCATTCTAGTTGTGGTTTGTCCAAACTCATCAATGTATCTTATCATGTCTGGCTCTAGCTATCCCGC
CCCTAACTCCGCCCATCCCGCCCCTAACTCCGCCCAGTTCCGCCCATTCTCCGCCCCATGGCTGACTAAT
TTTTTTTATTTATGCAGAGGCCGAGGCCGCCTCGGCCTCTGAGCTATTCCAGAAGTAGTGAGGAGGCTTT
TTTGGAGGCCTAGGGACGTACCCAATTCGCCCTATAGTGAGTCGTATTACGCGCGCTCACTGGCCGTCGT
TTTACAACGTCGTGACTGGGAAAACCCTGGCGTTACCCAACTTAATCGCCTTGCAGCACATCCCCCTTTC
GCCAGCTGGCGTAATAGCGAAGAGGCCCGCACCGATCGCCCTTCCCAACAGTTGCGCAGCCTGAATGGCG
AATGGG
[124 nt withheld, positions 3367-3490]
C
[91 nt withheld, positions 3492-3582]
A
[49 nt withheld, positions 3584-3632]
CCTTTGACGTTGGAGTCCACGTTCTTT
[37 nt withheld, positions 3660-3696]
ACCCTATCTCGGTCTATTCTTTTGATTTATAAGGGATTTTGCCGATTTCGGCCTATTGGTTAAAAAATGA
GCTGATTTAACAAAAATTTAACGCGAATTTTAACAAAATATTAACGCTTACAATTTAGGTGGCACTTTTC
GGGGAAATGTGCGCGGAACCCCTATTTGTTTATTTTTCTAAATACATTCAAATATGTATCCGCTCATGAG
ACAATAACCCTGATAAATGCTTCAATAATATTGAAAAAGGAAGAGTATGAGTATTCAACATTTCCGTGTC
GCCCTTATTCCCTTTTTTGCGGCATTTTGCCTTCCTGTTTTTGCTCACCCAGAAACGCTGGTGAAAGTAA
AAGATGCTGAAGATCAGTTGGGTGCACGAGTGGGTTACATCGAACTGGATCTCAACAGCGGTAAGATCCT
TGAGAGTTTTCGCCCCGAAGAACGTTTTCCAATGATGAGCACTTTTAAAGTTCTGCTATGTGGCGCGGTA
TTATCCCGTATTGACGCCGGGCAAGAGCAACTCGGTCGCCGCATACACTATTCTCAGAATGACTTGGTTG
AGTACTCACCAGTCACAGAAAAGCATCTTACGGATGGCATGACAGTAAGAGAATTATGCAGTGCTGCCAT
AACCATGAGTGATAACACTGCGGCCAACTTACTTCTGACAACGATCGGAGGACCGAAGGAGCTAACCGCT
TTTTTGCACAACATGGGGGATCATGTAACTCGCCTTGATCGTTGGGAACCGGAGCTGAATGAAGCCATAC
CAAACGACGAGCGTGACACCACGATGCCTGTAGCAATGGCAACAACGTTGCGCAAACTATTAACTGGCGA
ACTACTTACTCTAGCTTCCCGGCAACAATTAATAGACTGGATGGAGGCGGATAAAGTTGCAGGACCACTT
CTGCGCTCGGCCCTTCCGGCTGGCTGGTTTATTGCTGATAAATCTGGAGCCGGTGAGCGTGGGTCTCGCG
GTATCATTGCAGCACTGGGGCCAGATGGTAAGCCCTCCCGTATCGTAGTTATCTACACGACGGGGAGTCA
GGCAACTATGGATGAACGAAATAGACAGATCGCTGAGATAGGTGCCTCACTGATTAAGCATTGGTAACTG
TCAGACCAAGTTTACTCATATATACTTTAGATTGATTTAAAACTTCATTTTTAATTTAAAAGGATCTAGG
TGAAGATCCTTTTTGATAATCTCATGACCAAAATCCCTTAACGTGAGTTTTCGTTCCACTGAGCGTCAGA
CCCCGTAGAAAAGATCAAAGGATCTTCTTGAGATCCTTTTTTTCTGCGCGTAATCTGCTGCTTGCAAACA
AAAAAACCACCGCTACCAGCGGTGGTTTGTTTGCCGGATCAAGAGCTACCAACTCTTTTTCCGAAGGTAA
CTGGCTTCAGCAGAGCGCAGATACCAAATACTGTTCTTCTAGTGTAGCCGTAGTTAGGCCACCACTTCAA
GAACTCTGTAGCACCGCCTACATACCTCGCTCTGCTAATCCTGTTACCAGTGGCTGCTGCCAGTGGCGAT
AAGTCGTGTCTTACCGGGTTGGACTCAAGACGATAGTTACCGGATAAGGCGCAGCGGTCGGGCTGAACGG
GGGGTTCGTGCACACAGCCCAGCTTGGAGCGAACGACCTACACCGAACTGAGATACCTACAGCGTGAGCT
ATGAGAAAGCGCCACGCTTCCCGAAGGGAGAAAGGCGGACAGGTATCCGGTAAGCGGCAGGGTCGGAACA
GGAGAGCGCACGAGGGAGCTTCCAGGGGGAAACGCCTGGTATCTTTATAGTCCTGTCGGGTTTCGCCACC
TCTGACTTGAGCGTCGATTTTTGTGATGCTCGTCAGGGGGGCGGAGCCTATGGAAAAACGCCAGCAACGC
GGCCTTTTTACGGTTCCTGGCCTTTTGCTGGCCTTTTGCTCACATGTTCTTTCCTGCGTTATCCCCTGAT
TCTGTGGATAACCGTATTACCGCCTTTGAGTGAGCTGATACCGCTCGCCGCAGCCGAACGACCGAGCGCA
GCGAGTCAGTGAGCGAGGAAGCGGAAGAGCGCCCAATACGCAAACCGCCTCTCCCCGCGCGTTGGCCGAT
TCATTAATGCAGCTGGCACGACAGGTTTCCCGACTGGAAAGCGGGCAGTGAGCGCAACGCAATTAATGTG
AGTTAGCTCACTCATTAGGCACCCCAGGCTTTACACTTTATGCTTCCGGCTCGTATGTTGTGTGGAATTG
TGAGCGGATAACAATTTCACACAGGAAACAGCTATGACCATGATTACGCCAAGCGCGCAATTAACCCTCA
CTAAAGGGAACAAAAGCTGGAGCTGCAAGCTTAATGTAGTCTTATGCAATACTCTTGTAGTCTTGCAACA
TGGTAACGATGAGTTAGCAACATGCCTTACAAGGAGAGAAAAAGCACCGTGCATGCCGATTGGTGGAAGT
AAGGTGGTACGATCGTGCCTTATTAGGAAGGCAACAGACGGGTCTGACATGGATTGGACGAACCACTGAA
TTGCCGCATTGCAGAGATATTGTATTTAAGTGCCTAGCTCGATACATAAACGGGTCTCTCTGGTTAGACC
AGATCTGAGCCTGGGAGCTCTCTGGCTAACTAGGGAACCCACTGCTTAAGCCTCAATAAAGCTTGCCTTG
AGTGCTTCAAGTAGTGTGTGCCCGTCTGTTGTGTGACTCTGGTAACTAGAGATCCCTCAGACCCTTTTAG
TCAGTGTGGAAAATCTCTAGCAGTGGCGCCCGAACAGGGACTTGAAAGCGAAAGGGAAACCAGAGGAGCT
CTCTCGACGCAGGACTCGGCTTGCTGAAGCGCGCACGGCAAGAGGCGAGGGGCGGCGACTGGTGAGTACG
CCAAAAATTTTGACTAGCGGAGGCTAGAAGGAGAGAGATGGGTGCGAGAGCGTCAGTATTAAGCGGGGGA
GAATTAGATCGCGATGGGAAAAAATTCGGTTAAGGCCAGGGGGAAAGAAAAAATATAAATTAAAACATAT
AGTATGGGCAAGCAGGGAGCTAGAACGATTCGCAGTTAATCCTGGCCTGTTAGAAACATCAGAAGGCTGT
AGACAAATACTGGGACAGCTACAACCATCCCTTCAGACAGGATCAGAAGAACTTAGATCATTATATAATA
CAGTAGCAACCCTCTATTGTGTGCATCAAAGGATAGAGATAAAAGACACCAAGGAAGCTTTAGACAAGAT
AGAGGAAGAGCAAAACAAAAGTAAGACCACCGCACAGCAAGCGGCCGCTGATCTTCAGACCTGGAGGAGG
AGATATGAGGGACAATTGGAGAAGTGAATTATATAAATATAAAGTAGTAAAAATTGAACCATTAGGAGTA
GCACCCACCAAGGCAAAGAGAAGAGTGGTGCAGAGAGAAAAAAGAGCAGTGGGAATAGGAGCTTTGTTCC
TTGGGTTCTTGGGAGCAGCAGGAAGCACTATGGGCGCAGCGTCAATGACGCTGACGGTACAGGCCAGACA
ATTATTGTCTGGTATAGTGCAGCAGCAGAACAATTTGCTGAGGGCTATTGAGGCGCAACAGCATCTGTTG
CAACTCACAGTCTGGGGCATCAAGCAGCTCCAGGCAAGAATCCTGGCTGTGGAAAGATACCTAAAGGATC
AACAGCTCCTGGGGATTTGGGGTTGCTCTGGAAAACTCATTTGCACCACTGCTGTGCCTTGGAATGCTAG
TTGGAGTAATAAATCTCTGGAACAGATTTGGAATCACACGACCTGGATGGAGTGGGACAGAGAAATTAAC
AATTACACAAGCTTAATACACTCCTTAATTGAAGAATCGCAAAACCAGCAAGAAAAGAATGAACAAGAAT
TATTGGAATTAGATAAATGGGCAAGTTTGTGGAATTGGTTTAACATAACAAATTGGCTGTGGTATATAAA
ATTATTCATAATGATAGTAGGAGGCTTGGTAGGTTTAAGAATAGTTTTTGCTGTACTTTCTATAGTGAAT
AGAGTTAGGCAGGGATATTCACCATTATCGTTTCAGACCCACCTCCCAACCCCGAGGGGACCCAGAGAGG
GCCTATTTCCCATGATTCCTTCATATTTGCATATACGATACAAGGCTGTTAGAGAGATAATTAGAATTAA
TTTGACTGTAAACACAAAGATATTAGTACAAAATACGTGACGTAGAAAGTAATAATTTCTTGGGTAGTTT
GCAGTTTTAAAATTATGTTTTAAAATGGACTATCATATGCTTACCGTAACTTGAAAGTATTTCGATTTCT
TGGCTTTATATATCTTGTGGAAAGGACGAAACACCGGCGCGCCCTACCTGGATCCGGTTTTAGAGCTAGA
AATAGCAAGTTAAAATAAGGCTAGTCCGTTATCAACTTGAAAAAGTGGCACCGAGTCGGTGCTTTTTTAA
GCTTGGCGTAACTAGATCTTGAGACAAATGGCAGTATTCATCCACAATTTTAAAAGAAAAGGGGGGATTG
GGGGGTACAGTGCAGGGGAAAGAATAGTAGACATAATAGCAACAGACATACAAACTAAAGAATTACAAAA
ACAAATTACAAAAATTCAAAATTTTCGGGTTTATTACAGGGACAGCAGAGATCCACTTTGGCGCCGGCTC
GAGGGGG
Features (pLannotate 1.2.2; 29 found; start..end, strand, type, name):
     14..80      +  CDS            small t antigen (fragment): SV40 (simian virus 40) small t antigen
    106..317     +  promoter       EF-1α core promoter: core promoter for human elongation factor EF-1α
    318..1256    +  intron         EF-1α intron A: intron upstream of the start codon of human EF-1α
   1278..1877    +  CDS            PuroR (fragment): puromycin N-acetyltransferase; pac from Streptomyces; confers resistance to puromycin
   1893..2481    +  misc_feature   WPRE: woodchuck hepatitis virus posttranscriptional regulatory element
   2532..2551    +  misc_feature   cPPT/CTS (fragment): central polypurine tract and central termination sequence of HIV-1
   2553..2786    +  LTR            3' LTR (ΔU3): self-inactivating 3' long terminal repeat (LTR) from HIV-1
   2864..2985    +  polyA_signal   SV40 poly(A) signal: SV40 polyadenylation signal
   3025..3160    +  rep_origin     SV40 ori: SV40 origin of replication
   3181..3199    -  promoter       T7 promoter: promoter for bacteriophage T7 RNA polymerase
   3207..3362    +  CDS            lacZα (fragment): LacZα fragment of β-galactosidase; lacZ fragment
   3367..3795    +  rep_origin     f1 ori (sequence partly withheld): f1 bacteriophage origin of replication; arrow indicates direction of (+) strand synthesis
   3848..3952    +  promoter       AmpR promoter: bla
   3953..4813    +  CDS            AmpR: β-lactamase; bla; confers resistance to ampicillin, carbenicillin, and related antibiotics
   4984..5572    +  rep_origin     ori: high-copy-number ColE1/pMB1/pBR322/pUC origin of replication
   5755..5847    +  CDS            lacI (fragment): lac repressor; lacI; The lac repressor binds to the lac operator to inhibit transcription in E. coli. This inhibition can be relieved by adding lactose or isopropyl-β-D-thiogalactopyranoside (IPTG).
   5860..5881    +  protein_bind   CAP binding site: CAP binding activates transcription in the presence of cAMP. E. coli catabolite activator protein
   5896..5926    +  promoter       lac promoter: promoter for the E. coli lac operon
   5934..5950    +  protein_bind   lac operator: The lac repressor binds to the lac operator to inhibit transcription in E. coli. This inhibition can be relieved by adding lactose or isopropyl-β-D-thiogalactopyranoside (IPTG). lac repressor encoded by lacI
   5995..6013    +  promoter       T3 promoter: promoter for bacteriophage T3 RNA polymerase
   6041..6267    +  promoter       RSV promoter: Rous sarcoma virus enhancer/promoter
   6268..6448    +  LTR            5' LTR (truncated): truncated 5' long terminal repeat (LTR) from HIV-1
   6495..6620    +  misc_feature   HIV-1 Ψ: packaging signal of human immunodeficiency virus type 1
   6604..6967    +  CDS            HIV-1 gag (fragment): gag protein from human immunodeficiency virus 1; gag
   7113..7346    +  misc_feature   RRE: The Rev response element (RRE) of HIV-1 allows for Rev-dependent mRNA export from the nucleus to the cytoplasm.
   7723..7749    +  CDS            Rev (fragment): human immunodeficiency virus 1 (HIV-1) Rev protein; rev; enhances nuclear export of unspliced and incompletely spliced viral mRNAs
   7753..7993    +  promoter       U6 promoter: RNA polymerase III promoter for human U6 snRNA
   8023..8098    +  misc_RNA       gRNA scaffold: guide RNA scaffold for the Streptococcus pyogenes CRISPR/Cas9 system
   8154..8271    +  misc_feature   cPPT/CTS: central polypurine tract and central termination sequence of HIV-1
