[The description below was written by a language model from this plasmid's Addgene catalogue record and pLannotate feature annotations shown in this document.]
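Description:
SH3BP5 gRNA (BRDN0001145519) is a third-generation lentiviral single-guide RNA plasmid built on the lentiGuide-Puro backbone, designed to direct Streptococcus pyogenes Cas9 to the human SH3BP5 gene (also known as SAB), with the guide designed against the reference transcript for that gene. It belongs to a human kinome gRNA collection. In bacteria, the roughly 8.3 kb plasmid is maintained at high copy through a ColE1/pUC-type origin and selected with ampicillin via the β-lactamase gene. An f1 origin, lac regulatory remnants and T7/T3 promoters are carried over from the cloning backbone.

The viral genome is transcribed from an RSV promoter fused to a truncated HIV-1 5' LTR, which makes packaging Tat-independent. It includes the Ψ packaging signal, a partial gag region, the Rev response element for nuclear export of the full-length RNA, and a cPPT/CTS element. It ends in a ΔU3 self-inactivating 3' LTR, followed by an SV40 polyadenylation signal and SV40 origin outside the provirus. Within this frame, a human U6 RNA polymerase III promoter drives the SH3BP5-specific spacer joined to the S. pyogenes gRNA scaffold. A separate EF-1α core promoter with its intron A expresses puromycin N-acetyltransferase, with a WPRE downstream to enhance transcript expression, so transduced mammalian cells can be selected with puromycin.

The plasmid does not encode Cas9, so it must be used with a separate Cas9 lentiviral vector or in cells that already express the nuclease. It is typically used for CRISPR disruption of SH3BP5 in human cells.
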