Addgene plasmid #76844: SH3BP5 gRNA (BRDN0001145519)
Purpose: 3rd generation lentiviral gRNA plasmid targeting human SH3BP5
Depositing lab: John Doench & David Root. Depositing organization: Broad Institute. Publication: Optimized sgRNA design to maximize activity and minimize off-target effects of CRISPR-Cas9. Doench JG, Fusi N, Sullender M, Hegde M, Vaimberg EW, Donovan KF, Smith I, Tothova Z, Wilen C, Orchard R, Virgin HW, Listgarten J, Root DE. Nat Biotechnol. 2016 Jan 18. doi: 10.1038/nbt.3437. PubMed 26780180.
Backbone
  Vector backbone: lentiGuide-Puro
  Backbone manufacturer: Zhang Lab (Addgene plasmid # 52963)
  Vector type: Mammalian Expression, Lentiviral, CRISPR
  Selectable markers: Puromycin
Growth in bacteria
  Bacterial resistance: Ampicillin, 100 μg/mL
  Growth temperature: 37°C
  Growth strain: DH5alpha
  Copy number: High Copy
Gene/Insert
  Gene/Insert name: SH3BP5 (alt names: SH3BP5; NM_004844.4)
  gRNA/shRNA sequence: GCGCGCCCTACCTGGATCCG
  Species: H. sapiens (human)
  Entrez Gene: SH3BP5 (a.k.a. SAB, SH3BP-5)
  Promoter: hU6
  Cloning method: Unknown
  Sequencing primers: 5′ U6-F; 3′ pS2-R
Terms and licenses: Academic/Nonprofit Terms; Industry Terms: Not Available to Industry
Depositor comments: The gRNA was designed to target the following Genbank reference sequence(s): NM_004844.4. Note that this plasmid does NOT contain Cas9. It should be used in conjunction with lentiCas9-Blast (Addgene #52962) or otherwise with cell lines already expressing Cas9. Browse the full kinome gRNA library at http://www.addgene.org/pooled-library/broadgpp-human-kinome/ or visit http://www.broadinstitute.org/rnai/public/ for detailed protocols and information.
How to cite: SH3BP5 gRNA (BRDN0001145519) was a gift from John Doench & David Root (Addgene plasmid # 76844 ; http://n2t.net/addgene:76844 ; RRID:Addgene_76844)
