>Addgene plasmid #76844 | SH3BP5 gRNA (BRDN0001145519) | depositor partial sequence | sequence record 144304 | Target Sequence
GCGCGCCCTACCTGGATCCG
