>Addgene plasmid #76844 | SH3BP5 gRNA (BRDN0001145519) | addgene partial sequence | sequence record 186615 | hU6-F
TAGAAAGTAATAATTTCTTGGGTAGTTTGCAGTTTTAAAATTATGTTTTAAAATGGACTATCATATGCTT
ACCGTAACTTGAAAGTATTTCGATTTCTTGGCTTTATATATCTTGTGGAAAGGACGAAACACCGGCGCGC
CCTACCTGGATCCGGTTTTAGAGCTAGAAATAGCAAGTTAAAATAAGGCTAGTCCGTTATCAACTTGAAA
AAGTGGCACCGAGTCGGTGCTTTTTTAAGCTTGGCGTAACTAGATCTTGAGACAAATGGCAGTATTCATC
CACAATTTTAAAAGAAAAGGGGGGATTGGGGGGTACAGTGCAGGGGAAAGAATAGTAGACATAATAGCAA
CAGACATACAAACTAAAGAATTACAAAAACAAATTACAAAAATTCAAAATTTTCGGGTTTATTACAGGGA
CAGCAGAGATCCACTTTGGCGCCGGCTCGAGGGGGCCCGGGTGCAAAGATGGATAAAGTTTTAAACAGAG
AGGAATCTTTGCAGCTAATGGACCTTCTAGGTCTTGAAAGGAGTGGGAATTGGCTCCGGTGCCCGTCAGT
GGGCAGAGCG
